>Addgene plasmid #73554 | shCDK4/6(1) | depositor partial sequence | sequence record 140145 | Sequence of the two miR30 contexts wi shRNAs (shCDK6#1 and shCDK4#1)
TGTTTGAATGAGGCTTCAGTACTTTACAGAATCGTTGCCTGCACATCTTGGAAACACTTGCTGGGATTAC
TTCTTCAGGTTAACCCAACAGAAGGCTCGAGAAGGTATATTGCTGTTGACAGTGAGCGTAGTCTTGCTCC
AGTCCAGCTATAGTGAAGCCACAGATGTATAGCTGGACTGGAGCAAGACTTTGCCTACTGCCTCGGAATT
CAAGGGGCTACTTTAGGAGCAATTATCTTGTTTACTAAAACTGAATACCTTGCTATCTCTTTGATACATT
TTTACAAAGCTGAATTAAAATGGTATAAATTAAATCACTTTTTTGGATCTCTCGACTAGGGATAACAGGG
TAATTGTTTGAATGAGGCTTCAGTACTTTACAGAATCGTTGCCTGCACATCTTGGAAACACTTGCTGGGA
TTACTTCTTCAGGTTAACCCAACAGAAGGCTCGAGAAGGTATATTGCTGTTGACAGTGAGCGCCTGAGAA
TGGCTACCTCTCGATAGTGAAGCCACAGATGTATCGAGAGGTAGCCATTCTCAGATGCCTACTGCCTCGG
AATTCAAGGGGCTACTTTAGGAGCAATTATCTTGTTTACTAAAACTGAATACCTTGCTATCTCTTTGATA
CATTTTTACAAAGCTGAATTAAAATGGTATAAATTAAATCACTTTTTT
