>Addgene plasmid #73554 | shCDK4/6(1) | addgene partial sequence | sequence record 145594 | pLXSN5 5'-CCCTTGAACCTCCTCGTTCGACC-3'
CCTCACTCCTTCTCTAGGCGCCGGAATTAGATCTCTCGACTAGGGATAACAGGGTAATTGTTTGAATGAG
GCTTCAGTACTTTACAGAATCGTTGCCTGCACATCTTGGAAACACTTGCTGGGATTACTTCTTCAGGTTA
ACCCAACAGAAGGCTCGAGAAGGTATATTGCTGTTGACAGTGAGCGTAGTCTTGCTCCAGTCCAGCTATA
GTGAAGCCACAGATGTATAGCTGGACTGGAGCAAGACTTTGCCTACTGCCTCGGAATTCAAGGGGCTACT
TTAGGAGCAATTATCTTGTTTACTAAAACTGAATACCTTGCTATCTCTTTGATACATTTTTACAAAGCTG
AATTAAAATGGTATAAATTAAATCACTTTTTTGGATCTCTCGACTAGGGATAACAGGGTAATTGTTTGAA
TGAGGCTTCAGTACTTTACAGAATCGTTGCCTGCACATCTTGGAAACACTTGCTGGGATTACTTCTTCAG
GTTAACCCAACAGAAGGCTCGAGAAGGTATATTGCTGTTGACAGTGAGCGCCTGAGAATG
