>Addgene plasmid #73554 | shCDK4/6(1) | addgene partial sequence | sequence record 147076 | MSCV-rev 5'-CAGCGGGGCTGCTAAAGCGCATGC-3'
GAATTGAAAAAAGTGATTTAATTTATACCATTTTAATTCAGCTTTGTAAAAATGTATCAAAGAGATAGCA
AGGTATTCAGTTTTAGTAAACAAGATAATTGCTCCTAAAGTAGCCCCTTGAATTCCGAGGCAGTAGGCAT
CTGAGAATGGCTACCTCTCGATACATCTGTGGCTTCACTATCGAGAGGTAGCCATTCTCAGGCGCTCACT
GTCAACAGCAATATACCTTCTCGAGCCTTCTGTTGGGTTAACCTGAAGAAGTAATCCCAGCAAGTGTTTC
CAAGATGTGCAGGCAACGATTCTGTAAAGTACTGAAGCCTCATTCAAACAATTACCCTGTTATCCCTAGT
CGAGAGATCCAAAAAAGTGATTTAATTTATACCATTTTAATTCAC
