[The description below was written by a language model from this plasmid's Addgene catalogue record.]
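Description:
shCDK4/6(1) is a retroviral mammalian expression vector built on the pMLPX backbone, recorded at about 8 kb, that carries two short hairpin RNAs in a single construct: one directed against human CDK4 and one against human CDK6. The "(1)" in the name indicates the first hairpin sequence chosen for each target. Expression of the hairpin cassette is driven by the retroviral LTR promoter, so both shRNAs are produced from the integrated provirus after transduction. The record does not say how the two hairpins are arranged relative to each other, whether they sit in a microRNA-type scaffold, or how they were cloned.

In bacteria the plasmid is maintained at high copy under ampicillin selection. It is grown in a recombination-deficient strain, a common choice for constructs with repeated LTR sequences. In mammalian cells, hygromycin resistance allows selection of stably transduced populations. The backbone is also noted as modified by the addition of GFP, which would serve as a fluorescent marker of transduced cells. The promoters or linking elements that control the hygromycin and GFP markers are not stated, and no feature table is available to confirm the layout.

The construct is meant for simultaneous knockdown of both cyclin D-dependent kinases in human cells, which avoids the compensation that can occur when only one of the two is depleted. According to the associated publication title, it was used to study a CDK4/6-dependent epigenetic mechanism that protects cancer cells from PML-induced senescence.
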