Addgene plasmid #73554: shCDK4/6(1)
Purpose: vector encoding both shRNA against CDK4(1) and shRNA against CDK6(1)
Depositing lab: Gerardo Ferbeyre. Depositing organization: University of Montreal. Publication: A CDK4/6-Dependent Epigenetic Mechanism Protects Cancer Cells from PML-induced Senescence. Acevedo M, Vernier M, Mignacca L, Lessard F, Huot G, Moiseeva O, Bourdeau V, Ferbeyre G. Cancer Res. 2016 Jun 1;76(11):3252-64. doi: 10.1158/0008-5472.CAN-15-2347. Epub 2016 Mar 29. PubMed 27206849.
Backbone
  Vector backbone: pMLPX
  Total vector size (bp): 8000
  Modifications to backbone: +GFP
  Vector type: Mammalian Expression, Retroviral
  Selectable markers: Hygromycin
Growth in bacteria
  Bacterial resistance: Ampicillin, 100 μg/mL
  Growth temperature: 37°C
  Growth strain: NEB Stable
  Copy number: High Copy
Gene/Insert
  Gene/Insert name: shRNA against CDK4 + shRNA against CDK6
  gRNA/shRNA sequence: CDK4:TCTGAGAATGGCTACCTCTCGA, CDK6: AAGTCTTGCTCCAGTCCAGCTA
  Species: H. sapiens (human)
  Promoter: LTR
  Cloning method: Unknown
  Sequencing primers: 5′ CCCTTGAACCTCCTCGTTCGACC; 3′ CTTCGCGCCACCTTCTACTCCT
Terms and licenses: Academic/Nonprofit Terms; Industry Terms: Not Available to Industry
How to cite: shCDK4/6(1) was a gift from Gerardo Ferbeyre (Addgene plasmid # 73554 ; http://n2t.net/addgene:73554 ; RRID:Addgene_73554)
